Addgene plasmid #107983: pGEX-6P1-OPNa-delta S
Purpose: bacterial expression of full-length OPN
Depositing lab: Georg Weber. Depositing organization: University of Cincinnati. Publication: An osteopontin splice variant induces anchorage independence in human breast cancer cells. He B, Mirza M, Weber GF. Oncogene. 2006 Apr 6;25(15):2192-202. doi: 10.1038/sj.onc.1209248. PubMed 16288209.
Backbone
  Vector backbone: pGEX-6P1
  Vector type: Bacterial Expression
Growth in bacteria
  Bacterial resistance: Ampicillin, 100 μg/mL
  Growth temperature: 37°C
  Growth strain: DH5alpha
  Copy number: High Copy
Gene/Insert
  Gene/Insert name: OPNa 1080bp-17aa signal
  Species: H. sapiens (human)
  Entrez Gene: SPP1 (a.k.a. BNSP, BSPI, ETA-1, OPN)
  Tag / fusion protein: GST (N terminal on backbone)
  Cloning method: Restriction Enzyme; 5′ cloning site BamHI (unknown if destroyed); 3′ cloning site XhoI (unknown if destroyed)
Terms and licenses: Academic/Nonprofit Terms; Industry Terms: Not Available to Industry
How to cite: pGEX-6P1-OPNa-delta S was a gift from Georg Weber (Addgene plasmid # 107983 ; http://n2t.net/addgene:107983 ; RRID:Addgene_107983)
