[The description below was written by a language model from this plasmid's Addgene catalogue record and pLannotate feature annotations shown in this document.]
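Description:
pGEX-6P1-OPNa-delta S is a bacterial expression plasmid built on the pGEX-6P1 backbone for producing human osteopontin (SPP1/OPN) as a glutathione S-transferase fusion in E. coli. It replicates from a high-copy ColE1/pMB1-type origin and is selected through the β-lactamase (AmpR) gene, which confers ampicillin resistance. The annotated sequence also shows small remnants of pBR322-derived rop and bom regions, a lac promoter/lacZα segment and a short trpH-related fragment. These are backbone carry-overs rather than functional parts of the payload.

Expression is driven by the tac promoter, a strong trp/lac hybrid, followed by a lac operator. The plasmid carries its own lacI gene under the lacI promoter, so transcription is held off by lac repressor until relieved with IPTG. The open reading frame begins with Schistosoma japonicum GST, supplied by the backbone as an N-terminal tag. It continues into the osteopontin coding sequence, which was cloned between BamHI and XhoI sites. The insert name and the "delta S" designation indicate the OPN-a isoform, the full-length splice form, lacking its 17-residue secretion signal peptide. This is consistent with the roughly 900 bp SPP1 feature detected in the sequence, although the insert name cites 1080 bp and the record does not explain the difference. The short gap between GST and the insert is not annotated; in pGEX-6P vectors this region normally encodes a PreScission protease site for removing the tag.

The stated purpose is bacterial production of full-length osteopontin. The GST moiety allows affinity purification on glutathione resin. The associated work concerned osteopontin splice variants in human breast cancer cells.
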