Features (pLannotate 1.2.2; 17 found; start..end, strand, type, name):
    183..211     +  promoter       tac promoter: strong E. coli promoter; hybrid between the trp and lac UV5 promoters
    219..235     +  protein_bind   lac operator: The lac repressor binds to the lac operator to inhibit transcription in E. coli. This inhibition can be relieved by adding lactose or isopropyl-β-D-thiogalactopyranoside (IPTG). lac repressor encoded by lacI
    258..911     +  CDS            GST26_SCHJA: Experimental evidence at protein level: Swiss-Prot protein existence level 1. GST isoenzymes appear to play a central role in the parasite detoxification system. Other functions are also suspected including a role in increasing the solubility of haematin in the parasite gut. From Schistosoma japonicum (Blood fluke).
    948..1844    +  CDS            SPP1: OSTP_HUMAN - Also known as BNSP, OPN. Experimental evidence at protein level: Swiss-Prot protein existence level 1. Acts as a cytokine involved in enhancing production of interferon-gamma and interleukin-12 and reducing production of interleukin-10 and is essential in the pathway that leads to type I immunity. From Homo sapiens (Human).
   1910..1949    +  CDS            rop (fragment): Rop protein, which maintains plasmids at low copy number; rop
   2051..2091    +  misc_feature   bom (fragment): basis of mobility region from pBR322
   2196..2300    +  promoter       AmpR promoter: bla
   2301..3161    +  CDS            AmpR: β-lactamase; bla; confers resistance to ampicillin, carbenicillin, and related antibiotics
   3332..3920    +  rep_origin     ori: high-copy-number ColE1/pMB1/pBR322/pUC origin of replication
   4106..4157    -  misc_feature   bom (fragment): basis of mobility region from pBR322
   4164..4241    +  promoter       lacI promoter: lacI
   4242..5324    +  CDS            lacI: lac repressor; lacI; The lac repressor binds to the lac operator to inhibit transcription in E. coli. This inhibition can be relieved by adding lactose or isopropyl-β-D-thiogalactopyranoside (IPTG).
   5337..5358    +  protein_bind   CAP binding site: CAP binding activates transcription in the presence of cAMP. E. coli catabolite activator protein
   5373..5403    +  promoter       lac promoter: promoter for the E. coli lac operon
   5411..5427    +  protein_bind   lac operator: The lac repressor binds to the lac operator to inhibit transcription in E. coli. This inhibition can be relieved by adding lactose or isopropyl-β-D-thiogalactopyranoside (IPTG). lac repressor encoded by lacI
   5447..5620    +  CDS            lacZα: LacZα fragment of β-galactosidase; lacZ fragment
   5884..107     -  CDS            yciV (fragment) (across the origin): RNAAM_ECOLI - Also known as trpH From Escherichia coli (strain K12).
>Addgene plasmid #107983 | pGEX-6P1-OPNa-delta S | addgene full sequence | sequence record 273296 | Addgene NGS Result
AGCTTATCGACTGCACGGTGCACCAATGCTTCTGGCGTCAGGCAGCCATCGGAAGCTGTGGTATGGCTGT
GCAGGTCGTAAATCACTGCATAATTCGTGTCGCTCAAGGCGCACTCCCGTTCTGGATAATGTTTTTTGCG
CCGACATCATAACGGTTCTGGCAAATATTCTGAAATGAGCTGTTGACAATTAATCATCGGCTCGTATAAT
GTGTGGAATTGTGAGCGGATAACAATTTCACACAGGAAACAGTATTCATGTCCCCTATACTAGGTTATTG
GAAAATTAAGGGCCTTGTGCAACCCACTCGACTTCTTTTGGAATATCTTGAAGAAAAATATGAAGAGCAT
TTGTATGAGCGCGATGAAGGTGATAAATGGCGAAACAAAAAGTTTGAATTGGGTTTGGAGTTTCCCAATC
TTCCTTATTATATTGATGGTGATGTTAAATTAACACAGTCTATGGCCATCATACGTTATATAGCTGACAA
GCACAACATGTTGGGTGGTTGTCCAAAAGAGCGTGCAGAGATTTCAATGCTTGAAGGAGCGGTTTTGGAT
ATTAGATACGGTGTTTCGAGAATTGCATATAGTAAAGACTTTGAAACTCTCAAAGTTGATTTTCTTAGCA
AGCTACCTGAAATGCTGAAAATGTTCGAAGATCGTTTATGTCATAAAACATATTTAAATGGTGATCATGT
AACCCATCCTGACTTCATGTTGTATGACGCTCTTGATGTTGTTTTATACATGGACCCAATGTGCCTGGAT
GCGTTCCCAAAATTAGTTTGTTTTAAAAAACGTATTGAAGCTATCCCACAAATTGATAAGTACTTGAAAT
CCAGCAAGTATATAGCATGGCCTTTGCAGGGCTGGCAAGCCACGTTTGGTGGTGGCGACCATCCTCCAAA
ATCGGATCTGGAAGTTCTGTTCCAGGGGCCCCTGGGATCCATACCAGTTAAACAGGCTGATTCTGGAAGT
TCTGAGGAAAAGCAGCTTTACAACAAATACCCAGATGCTGTGGCCACATGGCTAAACCCTGACCCATCTC
AGAAGCAGAATCTCCTAGCCCCACAGAATGCTGTGTCCTCTGAAGAAACCAATGACTTTAAACAAGAGAC
CCTTCCAAGTAAGTCCAACGAAAGCCATGACCACATGGATGATATGGATGATGAAGATGATGACGACCAT
GTGGACAGCCAGGACTCCATTGACTCGAACGACTCTGATGATGTAGATGACACTGATGATTCTCACCAGT
CTGATGAGTCTCACCATTCTGATGAATCTGATGAACTGGTCACTGATTTTCCCACGGACCTGCCAGCAAC
CGAAGTTTTCACTCCAGTTGTCCCCACAGTAGACACATATGATGGCCGAGGTGATAGTGTGGTTTATGGA
CTGAGGTCAAAATCTAAGAAGTTTCGCAGACCTGACATCCAGTACCCTGATGCTACAGACGAGGACATCA
CCTCACACATGGAAAGCGAGGAGTTGAATGGTGCATACAAGGCCATCCCCGTTGCCCAGGACCTGAACGC
GCCTTCTGATTGGGACAGCCGTGGGAAAGACAGCTATGAAACGAGTCAGCTGGATGACCAGAGTGCTGAA
ACCCACAGCCACAAGCAGTCCAGATTATATAAGCGGAAAGCTAATGATGAGAGCAATGAGCATTCCGATG
TGATTGATAGTCAGGAACTTTCCAAAGTCAGCCGTGAATTCCACAGCCATGAATTTCACAGCCATGAAGA
TATGCTGGTTGTAGACCCCAAAAGTAAGGAAGAGGATAAACACCTGAAATTTCGTATTTCTCATGAATTA
GATAGTGCATCTTCTGAGGTCAATTAAAAGGAGAAAAAATACAATTTCTCACTTTGCCTCGAGCGGCCGC
ATCGTGACTGACTGACGATCTGCCTCGCGCGTTTCGGTGATGACGGTGAAAACCTCTGACACATGCAGCT
CCCGGAGACGGTCACAGCTTGTCTGTAAGCGGATGCCGGGAGCAGACAAGCCCGTCAGGGCGCGTCAGCG
GGTGTTGGCGGGTGTCGGGGCGCAGCCATGACCCAGTCACGTAGCGATAGCGGAGTGTATAATTCTTGAA
GACGAAAGGGCCTCGTGATACGCCTATTTTTATAGGTTAATGTCATGATAATAATGGTTTCTTAGACGTC
AGGTGGCACTTTTCGGGGAAATGTGCGCGGAACCCCTATTTGTTTATTTTTCTAAATACATTCAAATATG
TATCCGCTCATGAGACAATAACCCTGATAAATGCTTCAATAATATTGAAAAAGGAAGAGTATGAGTATTC
AACATTTCCGTGTCGCCCTTATTCCCTTTTTTGCGGCATTTTGCCTTCCTGTTTTTGCTCACCCAGAAAC
GCTGGTGAAAGTAAAAGATGCTGAAGATCAGTTGGGTGCACGAGTGGGTTACATCGAACTGGATCTCAAC
AGCGGTAAGATCCTTGAGAGTTTTCGCCCCGAAGAACGTTTTCCAATGATGAGCACTTTTAAAGTTCTGC
TATGTGGCGCGGTATTATCCCGTGTTGACGCCGGGCAAGAGCAACTCGGTCGCCGCATACACTATTCTCA
GAATGACTTGGTTGAGTACTCACCAGTCACAGAAAAGCATCTTACGGATGGCATGACAGTAAGAGAATTA
TGCAGTGCTGCCATAACCATGAGTGATAACACTGCGGCCAACTTACTTCTGACAACGATCGGAGGACCGA
AGGAGCTAACCGCTTTTTTGCACAACATGGGGGATCATGTAACTCGCCTTGATCGTTGGGAACCGGAGCT
GAATGAAGCCATACCAAACGACGAGCGTGACACCACGATGCCTGCAGCAATGGCAACAACGTTGCGCAAA
CTATTAACTGGCGAACTACTTACTCTAGCTTCCCGGCAACAATTAATAGACTGGATGGAGGCGGATAAAG
TTGCAGGACCACTTCTGCGCTCGGCCCTTCCGGCTGGCTGGTTTATTGCTGATAAATCTGGAGCCGGTGA
GCGTGGGTCTCGCGGTATCATTGCAGCACTGGGGCCAGATGGTAAGCCCTCCCGTATCGTAGTTATCTAC
ACGACGGGGAGTCAGGCAACTATGGATGAACGAAATAGACAGATCGCTGAGATAGGTGCCTCACTGATTA
AGCATTGGTAACTGTCAGACCAAGTTTACTCATATATACTTTAGATTGATTTAAAACTTCATTTTTAATT
TAAAAGGATCTAGGTGAAGATCCTTTTTGATAATCTCATGACCAAAATCCCTTAACGTGAGTTTTCGTTC
CACTGAGCGTCAGACCCCGTAGAAAAGATCAAAGGATCTTCTTGAGATCCTTTTTTTCTGCGCGTAATCT
GCTGCTTGCAAACAAAAAAACCACCGCTACCAGCGGTGGTTTGTTTGCCGGATCAAGAGCTACCAACTCT
TTTTCCGAAGGTAACTGGCTTCAGCAGAGCGCAGATACCAAATACTGTCCTTCTAGTGTAGCCGTAGTTA
GGCCACCACTTCAAGAACTCTGTAGCACCGCCTACATACCTCGCTCTGCTAATCCTGTTACCAGTGGCTG
CTGCCAGTGGCGATAAGTCGTGTCTTACCGGGTTGGACTCAAGACGATAGTTACCGGATAAGGCGCAGCG
GTCGGGCTGAACGGGGGGTTCGTGCACACAGCCCAGCTTGGAGCGAACGACCTACACCGAACTGAGATAC
CTACAGCGTGAGCTATGAGAAAGCGCCACGCTTCCCGAAGGGAGAAAGGCGGACAGGTATCCGGTAAGCG
GCAGGGTCGGAACAGGAGAGCGCACGAGGGAGCTTCCAGGGGGAAACGCCTGGTATCTTTATAGTCCTGT
CGGGTTTCGCCACCTCTGACTTGAGCGTCGATTTTTGTGATGCTCGTCAGGGGGGCGGAGCCTATGGAAA
AACGCCAGCAACGCGGCCTTTTTACGGTTCCTGGCCTTTTGCTGGCCTTTTGCTCACATGTTCTTTCCTG
CGTTATCCCCTGATTCTGTGGATAACCGTATTACCGCCTTTGAGTGAGCTGATACCGCTCGCCGCAGCCG
AACGACCGAGCGCAGCGAGTCAGTGAGCGAGGAAGCGGAAGAGCGCCTGATGCGGTATTTTCTCCTTACG
CATCTGTGCGGTATTTCACACCGCATAAATTCCGACACCATCGAATGGCGCAAAACCTTTCGCGGTATGG
CATGATAGCGCCCGGAAGAGAGTCAATTCAGGGTGGTGAATGTGAAACCAGTAACGTTATACGATGTCGC
AGAGTATGCCGGTGTCTCTTATCAGACCGTTTCCCGCGTGGTGAACCAGGCCAGCCACGTTTCTGCGAAA
ACGCGGGAAAAAGTGGAAGCGGCGATGGCGGAGCTGAATTACATTCCCAACCGCGTGGCACAACAACTGG
CGGGCAAACAGTCGTTGCTGATTGGCGTTGCCACCTCCAGTCTGGCCCTGCACGCGCCGTCGCAAATTGT
CGCGGCGATTAAATCTCGCGCCGATCAACTGGGTGCCAGCGTGGTGGTGTCGATGGTAGAACGAAGCGGC
GTCGAAGCCTGTAAAGCGGCGGTGCACAATCTTCTCGCGCAACGCGTCAGTGGGCTGATCATTAACTATC
CGCTGGATGACCAGGATGCCATTGCTGTGGAAGCTGCCTGCACTAATGTTCCGGCGTTATTTCTTGATGT
CTCTGACCAGACACCCATCAACAGTATTATTTTCTCCCATGAAGACGGTACGCGACTGGGCGTGGAGCAT
CTGGTCGCATTGGGTCACCAGCAAATCGCGCTGTTAGCGGGCCCATTAAGTTCTGTCTCGGCGCGTCTGC
GTCTGGCTGGCTGGCATAAATATCTCACTCGCAATCAAATTCAGCCGATAGCGGAACGGGAAGGCGACTG
GAGTGCCATGTCCGGTTTTCAACAAACCATGCAAATGCTGAATGAGGGCATCGTTCCCACTGCGATGCTG
GTTGCCAACGATCAGATGGCGCTGGGCGCAATGCGCGCCATTACCGAGTCCGGGCTGCGCGTTGGTGCGG
ATATCTCGGTAGTGGGATACGACGATACCGAAGACAGCTCATGTTATATCCCGCCGTTAACCACCATCAA
ACAGGATTTTCGCCTGCTGGGGCAAACCAGCGTGGACCGCTTGCTGCAACTCTCTCAGGGCCAGGCGGTG
AAGGGCAATCAGCTGTTGCCCGTCTCACTGGTGAAAAGAAAAACCACGCTAGCGCCCAATACGCAAACCG
CCTCTCCCCGCGCGTTGGCCGATTCATTAATGCAGCTGGCACGACAGGTTTCCCGACTGGAAAGCGGGCA
GTGAGCGCAACGCAATTAATGTAAGTTAGCTCACTCATTAGGCACCCCAGGCTTTACACTTTATGCTTCC
GGCTCGTATGTTGTGTGGAATTGTGAGCGGATAACAATTTCACACAGGAAACAGCTATGACCATGATTAC
GGATTCACTGGCCGTCGTTTTACAACGTCGTGACTGGGAAAACCCTGGCGTTACCCAACTTAATCGCCTT
GCAGCACATCCCCCTTTCGCCAGCTGGCGTAATAGCGAAGAGGCCCGCACCGATCGCCCTTCCCAACAGT
TGCGCAGCCTGAATGGCGAATGGCGCTTTGCCTGGTTTCCGGCACCAGAAGCGGTGCCGGAAAGCTGGCT
GGAGTGCGATCTTCCTGAGGCCGATACTGTCGTCGTCCCCTCAAACTGGCAGATGCACGGTTACGATGCG
CCCATCTACACCAACGTGACCTATCCCATTACGGTCAATCCGCCGTTTGTTCCCACGGAGAATCCGACGG
GTTGTTACTCGCTCACATTTAATGTTGATGAAAGCTGGCTACAGGAAGGCCAGACGCGAATTATTTTTGA
TGGCGTTGGAATT
